Addgene plasmid #111897: pEMS2242
Purpose: ssAAV genome with Ple321 (TUBB3 MiniPromoter) driving an emerald GFP (EmGFP) reporter. Contains WPRE
Depositing lab: Elizabeth Simpson. Depositing organization: University of British Columbia. Publication: New MiniPromoter Ple345 (NEFL) Drives Strong and Specific Expression in Retinal Ganglion Cells of Mouse and Primate Retina. Simpson E, Korecki AJ, Fornes O, McGill TJ, Cueva-Vargas JL, Agostinone J, Farkas RA, Hickmott JW, Lam SL, Mathelier A, Renner LM, Stoddard J, Zhou M, Di Polo A, Neuringer M, Wasserman WW. Hum Gene Ther. 2018 Jul 31. doi: 10.1089/hum.2018.118. PubMed 30062914.
Backbone
  Vector backbone: pEMS2131
  Backbone manufacturer: Elizabeth Simpson (Addgene plasmid # 111895)
  Backbone size w/o insert (bp): 4999
  Vector type: AAV
Growth in bacteria
  Bacterial resistance: Ampicillin, 100 μg/mL
  Growth temperature: 37°C
  Growth strain: NEB Stable
  Copy number: Low Copy
Gene/Insert
  Gene/Insert name: Ple321
  Species: H. sapiens (human)
  Insert size (bp): 1829
  Entrez Gene: TUBB3 (a.k.a. CDCBM, CDCBM1, CFEOM3, CFEOM3A, FEOM3, TUBB4, beta-4)
  Promoter: Ple321 (TUBB3 MiniPromoter)
  Cloning method: Unknown
  Sequencing primers: 5′ M13-rev; 3′ WPRE-R
Terms and licenses: Academic/Nonprofit Terms; Industry Terms: Not Available to Industry
Depositor comments: . Please see the annotated GenBank file and the additional image file for the specific location of features in this plasmid, including the MiniPromoter. Please note - an 11 bp insertion, which introduces a StuI site upstream of 5' ITR, was found during Addgene's Quality Control process.
How to cite: pEMS2242 was a gift from Elizabeth Simpson (Addgene plasmid # 111897 ; http://n2t.net/addgene:111897 ; RRID:Addgene_111897)
