[The description below was written by a language model from this plasmid's Addgene catalogue record and pLannotate feature annotations shown in this document.]
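Description:
pEMS2242 is a single-stranded AAV (ssAAV) genome plasmid built on the pEMS2131 backbone, in which a human TUBB3-derived MiniPromoter, Ple321, drives an emerald GFP reporter. The expression cassette lies between two AAV2 inverted terminal repeats, which are the cis elements needed for replication and packaging of the intervening DNA into recombinant AAV particles when helper functions are supplied. The 1,829 bp Ple321 insert is not picked up as a named feature by the automated annotation, but the unannotated stretch between the 5' ITR and the chimeric intron is of a size consistent with it. Downstream of the promoter come a chimeric β-globin/immunoglobulin heavy chain intron, the mammalian codon-optimized EmGFP coding sequence, a WPRE to enhance transcript stability and expression, and an SV40 polyadenylation signal. The latter is annotated on the reverse strand next to a small large T antigen fragment, typical of the bidirectional SV40 poly(A) region.

Outside the ITRs the plasmid carries a standard bacterial backbone: a ColE1/pUC-type origin, an ampicillin resistance gene with its own promoter, an f1 origin, and remnants of the lac region (lacZα and lacI fragments, CAP site, lac promoter and operator). Although the origin is of a high-copy type, the catalogue lists the plasmid as low copy, and it is grown in a recombination-stabilizing strain, as is usual for ITR-containing plasmids. The two sequence records have the same feature layout but differ by 11 bp. This matches the noted 11 bp insertion upstream of the 5' ITR, found during repository quality control, which creates a StuI site. The associated publication concerns MiniPromoters for retinal ganglion cell expression, so the construct's likely use is to test the strength and specificity of Ple321-driven expression after AAV delivery.
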