Features (pLannotate 1.2.2; 16 found; start..end, strand, type, name):
   2072..2204    +  intron         chimeric intron: chimera between introns from human β-globin and immunoglobulin heavy chain genes
   2231..2950    +  CDS            EmGFP: Emerald GFP mammalian codon-optimized
   2965..3551    +  misc_feature   WPRE: woodchuck hepatitis virus posttranscriptional regulatory element
   3566..3687    -  polyA_signal   SV40 poly(A) signal: SV40 polyadenylation signal
   3710..3778    -  CDS            large T antigen (fragment): large T antigen from SV40 (simian virus 40)
   3883..4013    +  repeat_region  AAV2 ITR (fragment): inverted terminal repeat of adeno-associated virus serotype 2 inverted
   4027..4184    +  CDS            lacZα (fragment): LacZα fragment of β-galactosidase; lacZ fragment
   4189..4617    +  rep_origin     f1 ori (sequence partly withheld): f1 bacteriophage origin of replication; arrow indicates direction of (+) strand synthesis
   4670..4774    +  promoter       AmpR promoter: bla
   4775..5635    +  CDS            AmpR: β-lactamase; bla; confers resistance to ampicillin, carbenicillin, and related antibiotics
   5806..6394    +  rep_origin     ori: high-copy-number ColE1/pMB1/pBR322/pUC origin of replication
   6577..6669    +  CDS            lacI (fragment): lac repressor; lacI; The lac repressor binds to the lac operator to inhibit transcription in E. coli. This inhibition can be relieved by adding lactose or isopropyl-β-D-thiogalactopyranoside (IPTG).
   6682..6703    +  protein_bind   CAP binding site: CAP binding activates transcription in the presence of cAMP. E. coli catabolite activator protein
   6718..6748    +  promoter       lac promoter: promoter for the E. coli lac operon
   6756..6772    +  protein_bind   lac operator: The lac repressor binds to the lac operator to inhibit transcription in E. coli. This inhibition can be relieved by adding lactose or isopropyl-β-D-thiogalactopyranoside (IPTG). lac repressor encoded by lacI
   6822..130     -  repeat_region  AAV2 ITR (fragment) (across the origin): inverted terminal repeat of adeno-associated virus serotype 2 inverted
>Addgene plasmid #111897 | pEMS2242 | depositor full sequence | sequence record 210443 | pEMS2242 sequence 6822 bps
CTGCGCGCTCGCTCGCTCACTGAGGCCGCCCGGGCAAAGCCCGGGCGTCGGGCGACCTTTGGTCGCCCGG
CCTCAGTGAGCGAGCGAGCGCGCAGAGAGGGAGTGGCCAACTCCATCACTAGGGGTTCCTTGTAGTTAAT
GATTAACCCGCCATGCTACTTATCTACGTAGCCATGCTCTAGGAAGATCGGAATTCCCTAGGCCGGCCAG
GGGACGTCGTGTCCCCTGGTCCTGGGAGGCTGTCCCTGGCCCAAGGTCACACAGCAGGTGCGAGAGAGCT
GGGCTGGCCCTTGGTTCTCATCCCCTGCAGGAGCCAACCTGGGGCTCGGGCGGGGCGGGTTGGGGGCGCT
GCTTGCCAAAGGATCTGCCCTCCGAACAGTGTTGGGGAACAGGGGATCGGGGGGGGAGGCTGGCTTTGTC
AGGACCAAGGCCAGGGACCCAGCTCAGGGCTGGTGCAGCGCTGATTCTGGGAAGGAGGGGGTGCAGGAGA
CGGTCCTGGAGGGGAAGGGGCCAGAGAAAGGCAGCCTCCGGAGGCTGTTGCCATGGAAACCAGGCAGGAA
CAAAAAGCTAATTACAACAGGGCCAGCCACGTGGCTGACATGTAAATTGCAACTTTGGCTCCGGGTGGAG
GCGCCTCTGAGGGTGGGAGGCCCAGTAGTGGGGAGACTCTAATCACCCAAGGAGACAGCTGTGCCTGCCA
AGGAGAGCCTGGGGGAGGGGAGACCTGGGGGACAGTGGCCTCAAATCAAACCAGGACTCCCGGAGCAGCC
TCTGACAGCTGCCTTGGCCTGATGGGAGGGGCTGAGGGCTCATTAATGTGGTCACTGGGGCCAAGCCTCC
CCTGAGCATCTGCTCCTGGGAGGGTCAGGGGTCGCTGGGGGGAGGGTTCGCAGCTGCTCATTTTGTGAAG
TGAATGCTGATTTGGGGGCCGGGTGGGGTTCGTCTGTACATCGTGCACTGTCAGACCCTTCCTGAAGGAT
TTTTGTTACTGAAGTATCAGAAGGCCCTTGTTCTAAGGTGGTGGCACTGTAATATCTGGCCCAGGAGGAG
GTCAGTGCCGTGCCGGCGAGTCCTTTGCTCCCTTCCTTCTCTGACCAGTAAACGCATCTCCAGTCGCTCC
CCCGAGGCCCCCCTGCACGCAGTCTCCGACCTCAGAGAGTGAGTCAGATAGAAGCCGCTGCCCACCCTCC
CCCACCCTGGCCGGGTTCTTGCCTGGCTTGTGCGTCCTTGTGACAATTCCTGACACGGATGCGCACCGGG
CAGTGGCACGTCCAGGTGCTGTGCGCGCCCGGGCCCACAAAGCTCCTTTGGACGCTCATGGCAGCCCCTT
GGTGGAGGAGGTCGGGTGCCCACCCCCTCCCCGCCCACTGCGGAAGCCGGCGACCCACGGAGCTCGCTCT
CGGCCGCCGCCACCCCTCTGTGTTCGCGCCCTTCCGAGCTCTGATCCGACGCTTTGTTTCTTCTCAGTGG
GTTCAGGGCCTGGGCCAGCCTTTACCTACCTCCCCCACCCAAAACCGGCAAAAGCTCAGAGCACCTTGTC
TGCCAAAAGACAGGGAGCTGGGATGGTGCGGGTTGGTCTCTAAACCGGCGTGGGGAAAAAAGACCCTCCG
TACAAAGCCGCAGGGTGGGGCTGTCGCAAGGGCGGAACCGAGAGGGTAGCTGGGGGCGGGGTTCCCAGGG
CCAAGAGGGGCCATTGTCCTCCCTGGAGCCCGGCGCCCCCACAGCCAGCTCCTCTGGGAGACAGCCCCTC
CTTTCGAATGCGCGGGGCCCTCAGACCGCGCCCGGCCCAGCGCTGGGGGATCCTTGGCTGCGGGAGGGGC
GCCGCATTGCGCGCGGCGGGCGGGGACGCGCGGTGCGGAGCCTGCGGGCCGGGCGGGGCTCTGCGGCGGC
GCCTCCCGATTGGCCACCCGCGGTGACATCAGCCGATGCGAAGGGCGGGGCCGCGGCTATAAGAGCGCGC
GGCCGCGGTCCCCGACCCTCAGCAGCCAGCCCGGCCCGCCCGCGCCCGTCCGCAGCCGCCCGCCAGACGC
GCCCAGTGGCGCGCCGAAGTTGGTCGTGAGGCACTGGGCAGGTAAGTATCAAGGTTACAAGACAGGTTTA
AGGAGACCAATAGAAACTGGGCTTGTCGAGACAGAGAAGACTCTTGCGTTTCTGATAGGCACCTATTGGT
CTTACTGACATCCACTTTGCCTTTCTCTCCACAGGTGTCCACTCCCAGGCGGCCGCCACCATGGTGAGCA
AGGGCGAGGAGCTGTTCACCGGGGTGGTGCCCATCCTGGTCGAGCTGGACGGCGACGTAAACGGCCACAA
GTTCAGCGTGTCCGGCGAGGGCGAGGGCGATGCCACCTACGGCAAGCTGACCCTGAAGTTCATCTGCACC
ACCGGCAAGCTGCCCGTGCCCTGGCCCACCCTCGTGACCACCTTCACCTACGGCGTGCAGTGCTTCGCCC
GCTACCCCGACCACATGAAGCAGCACGACTTCTTCAAGTCCGCCATGCCCGAAGGCTACGTCCAGGAGCG
CACCATCTTCTTCAAGGACGACGGCAACTACAAGACCCGCGCCGAGGTGAAGTTCGAGGGCGACACCCTG
GTGAACCGCATCGAGCTGAAGGGCATCGACTTCAAGGAGGACGGCAACATCCTGGGGCACAAGCTGGAGT
ACAACTACAACAGCCACAAGGTCTATATCACCGCCGACAAGCAGAAGAACGGCATCAAGGTGAACTTCAA
GACCCGCCACAACATCGAGGACGGCAGCGTGCAGCTCGCCGACCACTACCAGCAGAACACCCCCATCGGC
GACGGCCCCGTGCTGCTGCCCGACAACCACTACCTGAGCACCCAGTCCGCCCTGAGCAAAGACCCCAACG
AGAAGCGCGATCACATGGTCCTGCTGGAGTTCGTGACCGCCGCCGGGATCACTCTCGGCATGGACGAGCT
GTACAAGTAAGCGGCCGCGATCGCTCAACCTCTGGATTACAAAATTTGTGAAAGATTGACTGGTATTCTT
AACTATGTTGCTCCTTTTACGCTATGTGGATACGCTGCTTTAATGCCTTTGTATCATGCTATTGCTTCCC
GTATGGCTTTCATTTTCTCCTCCTTGTATAAATCCTGGTTGCTGTCTCTTTATGAGGAGTTGTGGCCCGT
TGTCAGGCAACGTGGCGTGGTGTGCACTGTGTTTGCTGACGCAACCCCCACTGGTTGGGGCATTGCCACC
ACCTGTCAGCTCCTTTCCGGGACTTTCGCTTTCCCCCTCCCTATTGCCACGGCGGAACTCATCGCCGCCT
GCCTTGCCCGCTGCTGGACAGGGGCTCGGCTGTTGGGCACTGACAATTCCGTGGTGTTGTCGGGGAAATC
ATCGTCCTTTCCTTGGCTGCTCGCCTGTGTTGCCACCTGGATTCTGCGCGGGACGTCCTTCTGCTACGTC
CCTTCGGCCCTCAATCCAGCGGACCTTCCTTCCCGCGGCCTGCTGCCGGCTCTGCGGCCTCTTCCGCGTC
TTCGCCTTCGCCCTCAGACGAGTCGGATCTCCCTTTGGGCCGCCTCCCCGCGATCGCAGACATGATAAGA
TACATTGATGAGTTTGGACAAACCACAACTAGAATGCAGTGAAAAAAATGCTTTATTTGTGAAATTTGTG
ATGCTATTGCTTTATTTGTAACCATTATAAGCTGCAATAAACAAGTTAACAACAACAATTGCATTCATTT
TATGTTTCAGGTTCAGGGGGAGATGTGGGAGGTTTTTTAAAGCAAGTAAAACCTCTACAAATGTGGTAGT
CGAAATTCCCGATAAGGATCTTCGTCGACGAATTCCCGATAAGGATCTTCCTAGAGCATGGCTACGTAGA
TAAGTAGCATGGCGGGTTAATCATTAACTACAAGGAACCCCTAGTGATGGAGTTGGCCACTCCCTCTCTG
CGCGCTCGCTCGCTCACTGAGGCCGGGCGACCAAAGGTCGCCCGACGCCCGGGCTTTGCCCGGGCGGCCT
CAGTGAGCGAGCGAGCGCGCAGCCTTAATTAACCTAATTCACTGGCCGTCGTTTTACAACGTCGTGACTG
GGAAAACCCTGGCGTTACCCAACTTAATCGCCTTGCAGCACATCCCCCTTTCGCCAGCTGGCGTAATAGC
GAAGAGGCCCGCACCGATCGCCCTTCCCAACAGTTGCGCAGCCTGAATGGCGAATGGG
[124 nt withheld, positions 4189-4312]
C
[91 nt withheld, positions 4314-4404]
A
[49 nt withheld, positions 4406-4454]
CCTTTGACGTTGGAGTCCACGTTCTTT
[37 nt withheld, positions 4482-4518]
ACCCTATCTCGGTCTATTCTTTTGATTTATAAGGGATTTTGCCGATTTCGGCCTATTGGTTAAAAAATGA
GCTGATTTAACAAAAATTTAACGCGAATTTTAACAAAATATTAACGCTTACAATTTAGGTGGCACTTTTC
GGGGAAATGTGCGCGGAACCCCTATTTGTTTATTTTTCTAAATACATTCAAATATGTATCCGCTCATGAG
ACAATAACCCTGATAAATGCTTCAATAATATTGAAAAAGGAAGAGTATGAGTATTCAACATTTCCGTGTC
GCCCTTATTCCCTTTTTTGCGGCATTTTGCCTTCCTGTTTTTGCTCACCCAGAAACGCTGGTGAAAGTAA
AAGATGCTGAAGATCAGTTGGGTGCACGAGTGGGTTACATCGAACTGGATCTCAACAGCGGTAAGATCCT
TGAGAGTTTTCGCCCCGAAGAACGTTTTCCAATGATGAGCACTTTTAAAGTTCTGCTATGTGGCGCGGTA
TTATCCCGTATTGACGCCGGGCAAGAGCAACTCGGTCGCCGCATACACTATTCTCAGAATGACTTGGTTG
AGTACTCACCAGTCACAGAAAAGCATCTTACGGATGGCATGACAGTAAGAGAATTATGCAGTGCTGCCAT
AACCATGAGTGATAACACTGCGGCCAACTTACTTCTGACAACGATCGGAGGACCGAAGGAGCTAACCGCT
TTTTTGCACAACATGGGGGATCATGTAACTCGCCTTGATCGTTGGGAACCGGAGCTGAATGAAGCCATAC
CAAACGACGAGCGTGACACCACGATGCCTGTAGCAATGGCAACAACGTTGCGCAAACTATTAACTGGCGA
ACTACTTACTCTAGCTTCCCGGCAACAATTAATAGACTGGATGGAGGCGGATAAAGTTGCAGGACCACTT
CTGCGCTCGGCCCTTCCGGCTGGCTGGTTTATTGCTGATAAATCTGGAGCCGGTGAGCGTGGGTCTCGCG
GTATCATTGCAGCACTGGGGCCAGATGGTAAGCCCTCCCGTATCGTAGTTATCTACACGACGGGGAGTCA
GGCAACTATGGATGAACGAAATAGACAGATCGCTGAGATAGGTGCCTCACTGATTAAGCATTGGTAACTG
TCAGACCAAGTTTACTCATATATACTTTAGATTGATTTAAAACTTCATTTTTAATTTAAAAGGATCTAGG
TGAAGATCCTTTTTGATAATCTCATGACCAAAATCCCTTAACGTGAGTTTTCGTTCCACTGAGCGTCAGA
CCCCGTAGAAAAGATCAAAGGATCTTCTTGAGATCCTTTTTTTCTGCGCGTAATCTGCTGCTTGCAAACA
AAAAAACCACCGCTACCAGCGGTGGTTTGTTTGCCGGATCAAGAGCTACCAACTCTTTTTCCGAAGGTAA
CTGGCTTCAGCAGAGCGCAGATACCAAATACTGTTCTTCTAGTGTAGCCGTAGTTAGGCCACCACTTCAA
GAACTCTGTAGCACCGCCTACATACCTCGCTCTGCTAATCCTGTTACCAGTGGCTGCTGCCAGTGGCGAT
AAGTCGTGTCTTACCGGGTTGGACTCAAGACGATAGTTACCGGATAAGGCGCAGCGGTCGGGCTGAACGG
GGGGTTCGTGCACACAGCCCAGCTTGGAGCGAACGACCTACACCGAACTGAGATACCTACAGCGTGAGCT
ATGAGAAAGCGCCACGCTTCCCGAAGGGAGAAAGGCGGACAGGTATCCGGTAAGCGGCAGGGTCGGAACA
GGAGAGCGCACGAGGGAGCTTCCAGGGGGAAACGCCTGGTATCTTTATAGTCCTGTCGGGTTTCGCCACC
TCTGACTTGAGCGTCGATTTTTGTGATGCTCGTCAGGGGGGCGGAGCCTATGGAAAAACGCCAGCAACGC
GGCCTTTTTACGGTTCCTGGCCTTTTGCTGGCCTTTTGCTCACATGTTCTTTCCTGCGTTATCCCCTGAT
TCTGTGGATAACCGTATTACCGCCTTTGAGTGAGCTGATACCGCTCGCCGCAGCCGAACGACCGAGCGCA
GCGAGTCAGTGAGCGAGGAAGCGGAAGAGCGCCCAATACGCAAACCGCCTCTCCCCGCGCGTTGGCCGAT
TCATTAATGCAGCTGGCACGACAGGTTTCCCGACTGGAAAGCGGGCAGTGAGCGCAACGCAATTAATGTG
AGTTAGCTCACTCATTAGGCACCCCAGGCTTTACACTTTATGCTTCCGGCTCGTATGTTGTGTGGAATTG
TGAGCGGATAACAATTTCACACAGGAAACAGCTATGACCATGATTACGCCAGATTTAATTAAGG
