Features (pLannotate 1.2.2; 16 found; start..end, strand, type, name):
   2072..2204    +  intron         chimeric intron: chimera between introns from human β-globin and immunoglobulin heavy chain genes
   2231..2950    +  CDS            EmGFP: Emerald GFP mammalian codon-optimized
   2965..3551    +  misc_feature   WPRE: woodchuck hepatitis virus posttranscriptional regulatory element
   3566..3687    -  polyA_signal   SV40 poly(A) signal: SV40 polyadenylation signal
   3710..3778    -  CDS            large T antigen (fragment): large T antigen from SV40 (simian virus 40)
   3883..4013    +  repeat_region  AAV2 ITR (fragment): inverted terminal repeat of adeno-associated virus serotype 2 inverted
   4027..4184    +  CDS            lacZα (fragment): LacZα fragment of β-galactosidase; lacZ fragment
   4189..4617    +  rep_origin     f1 ori (sequence partly withheld): f1 bacteriophage origin of replication; arrow indicates direction of (+) strand synthesis
   4670..4774    +  promoter       AmpR promoter: bla
   4775..5635    +  CDS            AmpR: β-lactamase; bla; confers resistance to ampicillin, carbenicillin, and related antibiotics
   5806..6394    +  rep_origin     ori: high-copy-number ColE1/pMB1/pBR322/pUC origin of replication
   6577..6669    +  CDS            lacI (fragment): lac repressor; lacI; The lac repressor binds to the lac operator to inhibit transcription in E. coli. This inhibition can be relieved by adding lactose or isopropyl-β-D-thiogalactopyranoside (IPTG).
   6682..6703    +  protein_bind   CAP binding site: CAP binding activates transcription in the presence of cAMP. E. coli catabolite activator protein
   6718..6748    +  promoter       lac promoter: promoter for the E. coli lac operon
   6756..6772    +  protein_bind   lac operator: The lac repressor binds to the lac operator to inhibit transcription in E. coli. This inhibition can be relieved by adding lactose or isopropyl-β-D-thiogalactopyranoside (IPTG). lac repressor encoded by lacI
   6833..130     -  repeat_region  AAV2 ITR (fragment) (across the origin): inverted terminal repeat of adeno-associated virus serotype 2 inverted
>Addgene plasmid #111897 | pEMS2242 | addgene full sequence | sequence record 216052 | Addgene NGS Result
CTGCGCGCTCGCTCGCTCACTGAGGCCGCCCGGGCAAAGCCCGGGCGTCGGGCGACCTTTGGTCGCCCGG
CCTCAGTGAGCGAGCGAGCGCGCAGAGAGGGAGTGGCCAACTCCATCACTAGGGGTTCCTTGTAGTTAAT
GATTAACCCGCCATGCTACTTATCTACGTAGCCATGCTCTAGGAAGATCGGAATTCCCTAGGCCGGCCAG
GGGACGTCGTGTCCCCTGGTCCTGGGAGGCTGTCCCTGGCCCAAGGTCACACAGCAGGTGCGAGAGAGCT
GGGCTGGCCCTTGGTTCTCATCCCCTGCAGGAGCCAACCTGGGGCTCGGGCGGGGCGGGTTGGGGGCGCT
GCTTGCCAAAGGATCTGCCCTCCGAACAGTGTTGGGGAACAGGGGATCGGGGGGGGAGGCTGGCTTTGTC
AGGACCAAGGCCAGGGACCCAGCTCAGGGCTGGTGCAGCGCTGATTCTGGGAAGGAGGGGGTGCAGGAGA
CGGTCCTGGAGGGGAAGGGGCCAGAGAAAGGCAGCCTCCGGAGGCTGTTGCCATGGAAACCAGGCAGGAA
CAAAAAGCTAATTACAACAGGGCCAGCCACGTGGCTGACATGTAAATTGCAACTTTGGCTCCGGGTGGAG
GCGCCTCTGAGGGTGGGAGGCCCAGTAGTGGGGAGACTCTAATCACCCAAGGAGACAGCTGTGCCTGCCA
AGGAGAGCCTGGGGGAGGGGAGACCTGGGGGACAGTGGCCTCAAATCAAACCAGGACTCCCGGAGCAGCC
TCTGACAGCTGCCTTGGCCTGATGGGAGGGGCTGAGGGCTCATTAATGTGGTCACTGGGGCCAAGCCTCC
CCTGAGCATCTGCTCCTGGGAGGGTCAGGGGTCGCTGGGGGGAGGGTTCGCAGCTGCTCATTTTGTGAAG
TGAATGCTGATTTGGGGGCCGGGTGGGGTTCGTCTGTACATCGTGCACTGTCAGACCCTTCCTGAAGGAT
TTTTGTTACTGAAGTATCAGAAGGCCCTTGTTCTAAGGTGGTGGCACTGTAATATCTGGCCCAGGAGGAG
GTCAGTGCCGTGCCGGCGAGTCCTTTGCTCCCTTCCTTCTCTGACCAGTAAACGCATCTCCAGTCGCTCC
CCCGAGGCCCCCCTGCACGCAGTCTCCGACCTCAGAGAGTGAGTCAGATAGAAGCCGCTGCCCACCCTCC
CCCACCCTGGCCGGGTTCTTGCCTGGCTTGTGCGTCCTTGTGACAATTCCTGACACGGATGCGCACCGGG
CAGTGGCACGTCCAGGTGCTGTGCGCGCCCGGGCCCACAAAGCTCCTTTGGACGCTCATGGCAGCCCCTT
GGTGGAGGAGGTCGGGTGCCCACCCCCTCCCCGCCCACTGCGGAAGCCGGCGACCCACGGAGCTCGCTCT
CGGCCGCCGCCACCCCTCTGTGTTCGCGCCCTTCCGAGCTCTGATCCGACGCTTTGTTTCTTCTCAGTGG
GTTCAGGGCCTGGGCCAGCCTTTACCTACCTCCCCCACCCAAAACCGGCAAAAGCTCAGAGCACCTTGTC
TGCCAAAAGACAGGGAGCTGGGATGGTGCGGGTTGGTCTCTAAACCGGCGTGGGGAAAAAAGACCCTCCG
TACAAAGCCGCAGGGTGGGGCTGTCGCAAGGGCGGAACCGAGAGGGTAGCTGGGGGCGGGGTTCCCAGGG
CCAAGAGGGGCCATTGTCCTCCCTGGAGCCCGGCGCCCCCACAGCCAGCTCCTCTGGGAGACAGCCCCTC
CTTTCGAATGCGCGGGGCCCTCAGACCGCGCCCGGCCCAGCGCTGGGGGATCCTTGGCTGCGGGAGGGGC
GCCGCATTGCGCGCGGCGGGCGGGGACGCGCGGTGCGGAGCCTGCGGGCCGGGCGGGGCTCTGCGGCGGC
GCCTCCCGATTGGCCACCCGCGGTGACATCAGCCGATGCGAAGGGCGGGGCCGCGGCTATAAGAGCGCGC
GGCCGCGGTCCCCGACCCTCAGCAGCCAGCCCGGCCCGCCCGCGCCCGTCCGCAGCCGCCCGCCAGACGC
GCCCAGTGGCGCGCCGAAGTTGGTCGTGAGGCACTGGGCAGGTAAGTATCAAGGTTACAAGACAGGTTTA
AGGAGACCAATAGAAACTGGGCTTGTCGAGACAGAGAAGACTCTTGCGTTTCTGATAGGCACCTATTGGT
CTTACTGACATCCACTTTGCCTTTCTCTCCACAGGTGTCCACTCCCAGGCGGCCGCCACCATGGTGAGCA
AGGGCGAGGAGCTGTTCACCGGGGTGGTGCCCATCCTGGTCGAGCTGGACGGCGACGTAAACGGCCACAA
GTTCAGCGTGTCCGGCGAGGGCGAGGGCGATGCCACCTACGGCAAGCTGACCCTGAAGTTCATCTGCACC
ACCGGCAAGCTGCCCGTGCCCTGGCCCACCCTCGTGACCACCTTCACCTACGGCGTGCAGTGCTTCGCCC
GCTACCCCGACCACATGAAGCAGCACGACTTCTTCAAGTCCGCCATGCCCGAAGGCTACGTCCAGGAGCG
CACCATCTTCTTCAAGGACGACGGCAACTACAAGACCCGCGCCGAGGTGAAGTTCGAGGGCGACACCCTG
GTGAACCGCATCGAGCTGAAGGGCATCGACTTCAAGGAGGACGGCAACATCCTGGGGCACAAGCTGGAGT
ACAACTACAACAGCCACAAGGTCTATATCACCGCCGACAAGCAGAAGAACGGCATCAAGGTGAACTTCAA
GACCCGCCACAACATCGAGGACGGCAGCGTGCAGCTCGCCGACCACTACCAGCAGAACACCCCCATCGGC
GACGGCCCCGTGCTGCTGCCCGACAACCACTACCTGAGCACCCAGTCCGCCCTGAGCAAAGACCCCAACG
AGAAGCGCGATCACATGGTCCTGCTGGAGTTCGTGACCGCCGCCGGGATCACTCTCGGCATGGACGAGCT
GTACAAGTAAGCGGCCGCGATCGCTCAACCTCTGGATTACAAAATTTGTGAAAGATTGACTGGTATTCTT
AACTATGTTGCTCCTTTTACGCTATGTGGATACGCTGCTTTAATGCCTTTGTATCATGCTATTGCTTCCC
GTATGGCTTTCATTTTCTCCTCCTTGTATAAATCCTGGTTGCTGTCTCTTTATGAGGAGTTGTGGCCCGT
TGTCAGGCAACGTGGCGTGGTGTGCACTGTGTTTGCTGACGCAACCCCCACTGGTTGGGGCATTGCCACC
ACCTGTCAGCTCCTTTCCGGGACTTTCGCTTTCCCCCTCCCTATTGCCACGGCGGAACTCATCGCCGCCT
GCCTTGCCCGCTGCTGGACAGGGGCTCGGCTGTTGGGCACTGACAATTCCGTGGTGTTGTCGGGGAAATC
ATCGTCCTTTCCTTGGCTGCTCGCCTGTGTTGCCACCTGGATTCTGCGCGGGACGTCCTTCTGCTACGTC
CCTTCGGCCCTCAATCCAGCGGACCTTCCTTCCCGCGGCCTGCTGCCGGCTCTGCGGCCTCTTCCGCGTC
TTCGCCTTCGCCCTCAGACGAGTCGGATCTCCCTTTGGGCCGCCTCCCCGCGATCGCAGACATGATAAGA
TACATTGATGAGTTTGGACAAACCACAACTAGAATGCAGTGAAAAAAATGCTTTATTTGTGAAATTTGTG
ATGCTATTGCTTTATTTGTAACCATTATAAGCTGCAATAAACAAGTTAACAACAACAATTGCATTCATTT
TATGTTTCAGGTTCAGGGGGAGATGTGGGAGGTTTTTTAAAGCAAGTAAAACCTCTACAAATGTGGTAGT
CGAAATTCCCGATAAGGATCTTCGTCGACGAATTCCCGATAAGGATCTTCCTAGAGCATGGCTACGTAGA
TAAGTAGCATGGCGGGTTAATCATTAACTACAAGGAACCCCTAGTGATGGAGTTGGCCACTCCCTCTCTG
CGCGCTCGCTCGCTCACTGAGGCCGGGCGACCAAAGGTCGCCCGACGCCCGGGCTTTGCCCGGGCGGCCT
CAGTGAGCGAGCGAGCGCGCAGCCTTAATTAACCTAATTCACTGGCCGTCGTTTTACAACGTCGTGACTG
GGAAAACCCTGGCGTTACCCAACTTAATCGCCTTGCAGCACATCCCCCTTTCGCCAGCTGGCGTAATAGC
GAAGAGGCCCGCACCGATCGCCCTTCCCAACAGTTGCGCAGCCTGAATGGCGAATGGG
[124 nt withheld, positions 4189-4312]
C
[91 nt withheld, positions 4314-4404]
A
[49 nt withheld, positions 4406-4454]
CCTTTGACGTTGGAGTCCACGTTCTTT
[37 nt withheld, positions 4482-4518]
ACCCTATCTCGGTCTATTCTTTTGATTTATAAGGGATTTTGCCGATTTCGGCCTATTGGTTAAAAAATGA
GCTGATTTAACAAAAATTTAACGCGAATTTTAACAAAATATTAACGCTTACAATTTAGGTGGCACTTTTC
GGGGAAATGTGCGCGGAACCCCTATTTGTTTATTTTTCTAAATACATTCAAATATGTATCCGCTCATGAG
ACAATAACCCTGATAAATGCTTCAATAATATTGAAAAAGGAAGAGTATGAGTATTCAACATTTCCGTGTC
GCCCTTATTCCCTTTTTTGCGGCATTTTGCCTTCCTGTTTTTGCTCACCCAGAAACGCTGGTGAAAGTAA
AAGATGCTGAAGATCAGTTGGGTGCACGAGTGGGTTACATCGAACTGGATCTCAACAGCGGTAAGATCCT
TGAGAGTTTTCGCCCCGAAGAACGTTTTCCAATGATGAGCACTTTTAAAGTTCTGCTATGTGGCGCGGTA
TTATCCCGTATTGACGCCGGGCAAGAGCAACTCGGTCGCCGCATACACTATTCTCAGAATGACTTGGTTG
AGTACTCACCAGTCACAGAAAAGCATCTTACGGATGGCATGACAGTAAGAGAATTATGCAGTGCTGCCAT
AACCATGAGTGATAACACTGCGGCCAACTTACTTCTGACAACGATCGGAGGACCGAAGGAGCTAACCGCT
TTTTTGCACAACATGGGGGATCATGTAACTCGCCTTGATCGTTGGGAACCGGAGCTGAATGAAGCCATAC
CAAACGACGAGCGTGACACCACGATGCCTGTAGCAATGGCAACAACGTTGCGCAAACTATTAACTGGCGA
ACTACTTACTCTAGCTTCCCGGCAACAATTAATAGACTGGATGGAGGCGGATAAAGTTGCAGGACCACTT
CTGCGCTCGGCCCTTCCGGCTGGCTGGTTTATTGCTGATAAATCTGGAGCCGGTGAGCGTGGGTCTCGCG
GTATCATTGCAGCACTGGGGCCAGATGGTAAGCCCTCCCGTATCGTAGTTATCTACACGACGGGGAGTCA
GGCAACTATGGATGAACGAAATAGACAGATCGCTGAGATAGGTGCCTCACTGATTAAGCATTGGTAACTG
TCAGACCAAGTTTACTCATATATACTTTAGATTGATTTAAAACTTCATTTTTAATTTAAAAGGATCTAGG
TGAAGATCCTTTTTGATAATCTCATGACCAAAATCCCTTAACGTGAGTTTTCGTTCCACTGAGCGTCAGA
CCCCGTAGAAAAGATCAAAGGATCTTCTTGAGATCCTTTTTTTCTGCGCGTAATCTGCTGCTTGCAAACA
AAAAAACCACCGCTACCAGCGGTGGTTTGTTTGCCGGATCAAGAGCTACCAACTCTTTTTCCGAAGGTAA
CTGGCTTCAGCAGAGCGCAGATACCAAATACTGTTCTTCTAGTGTAGCCGTAGTTAGGCCACCACTTCAA
GAACTCTGTAGCACCGCCTACATACCTCGCTCTGCTAATCCTGTTACCAGTGGCTGCTGCCAGTGGCGAT
AAGTCGTGTCTTACCGGGTTGGACTCAAGACGATAGTTACCGGATAAGGCGCAGCGGTCGGGCTGAACGG
GGGGTTCGTGCACACAGCCCAGCTTGGAGCGAACGACCTACACCGAACTGAGATACCTACAGCGTGAGCT
ATGAGAAAGCGCCACGCTTCCCGAAGGGAGAAAGGCGGACAGGTATCCGGTAAGCGGCAGGGTCGGAACA
GGAGAGCGCACGAGGGAGCTTCCAGGGGGAAACGCCTGGTATCTTTATAGTCCTGTCGGGTTTCGCCACC
TCTGACTTGAGCGTCGATTTTTGTGATGCTCGTCAGGGGGGCGGAGCCTATGGAAAAACGCCAGCAACGC
GGCCTTTTTACGGTTCCTGGCCTTTTGCTGGCCTTTTGCTCACATGTTCTTTCCTGCGTTATCCCCTGAT
TCTGTGGATAACCGTATTACCGCCTTTGAGTGAGCTGATACCGCTCGCCGCAGCCGAACGACCGAGCGCA
GCGAGTCAGTGAGCGAGGAAGCGGAAGAGCGCCCAATACGCAAACCGCCTCTCCCCGCGCGTTGGCCGAT
TCATTAATGCAGCTGGCACGACAGGTTTCCCGACTGGAAAGCGGGCAGTGAGCGCAACGCAATTAATGTG
AGTTAGCTCACTCATTAGGCACCCCAGGCTTTACACTTTATGCTTCCGGCTCGTATGTTGTGTGGAATTG
TGAGCGGATAACAATTTCACACAGGAAACAGCTATGACCATGATTACGCCAGATTTAATTAAGGCCTTAA
TTAGG
